Addgene plasmid #105745: pT7-7 asyn 1-106AA Mxe Histag
Purpose: Bacterial expression of mutant human alpha synuclein
Depositing lab: Hilal Lashuel. Depositing organization: Swiss Federal Institute of Technology (EPFL).
Backbone
  Vector backbone: pT7-7
  Backbone size w/o insert (bp): 2438
  Vector type: Bacterial Expression
Growth in bacteria
  Bacterial resistance: Ampicillin, 100 μg/mL
  Growth temperature: 37°C
  Growth strain: DH5alpha
  Copy number: Unknown
Gene/Insert
  Gene/Insert name: alpha-synuclein 1-106AA Mxe Histag
  Species: H. sapiens (human)
  Insert size (bp): 1090
  Mutation: 1-106AA Mxe
  Entrez Gene: SNCA (a.k.a. NACP, PARK1, PARK4, PD1)
  Promoter: T7
  Tag / fusion protein: His (C terminal on insert)
  Cloning method: Restriction Enzyme; 5′ cloning site NdeI (not destroyed); 3′ cloning site HindIII (not destroyed)
  Sequencing primers: 5′ T7 (TAATACGACTCACTATAGG); 3′ AmpStop (TCAGGCAACTATGGATGAAC)
Terms and licenses: Academic/Nonprofit Terms; Industry Terms: Not Available to Industry
How to cite: pT7-7 asyn 1-106AA Mxe Histag was a gift from Hilal Lashuel (Addgene plasmid # 105745 ; http://n2t.net/addgene:105745 ; RRID:Addgene_105745)
