[The description below was written by a language model from this plasmid's Addgene catalogue record and pLannotate feature annotations shown in this document.]
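Description:
pT7-7 asyn 1-106AA Mxe Histag is a bacterial expression plasmid built on the small pT7-7 backbone. It produces a C-terminally truncated fragment of human alpha-synuclein (SNCA) fused to a self-cleaving intein. The plasmid replicates in E. coli from a ColE1/pMB1-type origin and is selected with ampicillin through a β-lactamase gene driven by its own promoter. The annotation also picks up short remnants of the pBR322 bom region, rop and the tet promoter, which appear to be backbone leftovers rather than functional elements. The sequenced record is about 3.5 kb, consistent with the stated backbone and insert sizes.

The expression cassette, cloned between NdeI and HindIII, consists of a T7 promoter and the phage T7 gene 10 ribosome binding site. These are followed by an open reading frame encoding alpha-synuclein residues 1–106, joined directly to the Mycobacterium xenopi GyrA (Mxe) intein and then a polyhistidine tag. Transcription requires a host that supplies T7 RNA polymerase. The His tag allows affinity capture of the fusion protein. The modified Mxe GyrA intein undergoes thiol-inducible cleavage at its N-terminal junction, which releases the synuclein fragment. In general, this type of cleavage leaves a C-terminal thioester suitable for expressed protein ligation, for example semisynthesis of full-length protein with a modified C-terminal segment. The record itself states only that the purpose is bacterial expression of mutant alpha-synuclein.

A second short SNCA fragment is annotated just downstream of the His tag. It is probably residual sequence from a parental synuclein construct, but the record does not say whether it is translated.
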