Features (pLannotate 1.2.2; 14 found; start..end, strand, type, name):
     35..623     +  rep_origin     ori: high-copy-number ColE1/pMB1/pBR322/pUC origin of replication
    809..860     -  misc_feature   bom (fragment): basis of mobility region from pBR322
    885..918     -  misc_feature   bom (fragment): basis of mobility region from pBR322
    918..943     -  misc_feature   bom (fragment): basis of mobility region from pBR322
   1045..1082    -  CDS            rop (fragment): Rop protein, which maintains plasmids at low copy number; rop
   1116..1134    +  promoter       T7 promoter: promoter for bacteriophage T7 RNA polymerase
   1166..1188    +  RBS            RBS: efficient ribosome binding site from bacteriophage T7 gene 10 (Olins and Rangwala, 1989)
   1196..1513    +  CDS            SNCA (fragment) (sequence partly withheld): SYUA_HUMAN - Also known as NACP, PARK1. Experimental evidence at protein level: Swiss-Prot protein existence level 1. Neuronal protein that plays several roles in synaptic activity such as regulation of synaptic vesicle trafficking and subsequent neurotransmitter release. Participates as a monomer in synaptic vesicle exocytosis by enhancing vesicle priming, fusion and dilation of exocytotic fusion pores (PubMed:28288128, PubMed:30404828). Mechanistically, acts by increasing local Ca(2+) release from microdomains which is essential for the enhancement of ATP-induced exocytosis (PubMed:30404828)
   1514..2107    +  CDS            Mxe GyrA intein: modified GyrA intein (Southworth et al., 1999); Mycobacterium xenopi gyrA; N-terminal cleavage of this intein can be induced by thiols.
   2131..2149    +  CDS            9xHis (fragment): 9xHis affinity tag
   2157..2222    +  CDS            SNCA (fragment): SYUA_HUMAN - Also known as NACP, PARK1. Experimental evidence at protein level: Swiss-Prot protein existence level 1. Neuronal protein that plays several roles in synaptic activity such as regulation of synaptic vesicle trafficking and subsequent neurotransmitter release. Participates as a monomer in synaptic vesicle exocytosis by enhancing vesicle priming, fusion and dilation of exocytotic fusion pores (PubMed:28288128, PubMed:30404828). Mechanistically, acts by increasing local Ca(2+) release from microdomains which is essential for the enhancement of ATP-induced exocytosis (PubMed:30404828)
   2277..2301    -  promoter       tet promoter (fragment): E. coli promoter for tetracycline efflux protein gene
   2354..3214    -  CDS            AmpR: β-lactamase; bla; confers resistance to ampicillin, carbenicillin, and related antibiotics
   3215..3319    -  promoter       AmpR promoter: bla
>Addgene plasmid #105745 | pT7-7 asyn 1-106AA Mxe Histag | addgene full sequence | sequence record 207300 | Addgene NGS Result
CGTCAGACCCCGTAGAAAAGATCAAAGGATCTTCTTGAGATCCTTTTTTTCTGCGCGTAATCTGCTGCTT
GCAAACAAAAAAACCACCGCTACCAGCGGTGGTTTGTTTGCCGGATCAAGAGCTACCAACTCTTTTTCCG
AAGGTAACTGGCTTCAGCAGAGCGCAGATACCAAATACTGTCCTTCTAGTGTAGCCGTAGTTAGGCCACC
ACTTCAAGAACTCTGTAGCACCGCCTACATACCTCGCTCTGCTAATCCTGTTACCAGTGGCTGCTGCCAG
TGGCGATAAGTCGTGTCTTACCGGGTTGGACTCAAGACGATAGTTACCGGATAAGGCGCAGCGGTCGGGC
TGAACGGGGGGTTCGTGCACACAGCCCAGCTTGGAGCGAACGACCTACACCGAACTGAGATACCTACAGC
GTGAGCTATGAGAAAGCGCCACGCTTCCCGAAGGGAGAAAGGCGGACAGGTATCCGGTAAGCGGCAGGGT
CGGAACAGGAGAGCGCACGAGGGAGCTTCCAGGGGGAAACGCCTGGTATCTTTATAGTCCTGTCGGGTTT
CGCCACCTCTGACTTGAGCGTCGATTTTTGTGATGCTCGTCAGGGGGGCGGAGCCTATGGAAAAACGCCA
GCAACGCGGCCTTTTTACGGTTCCTGGCCTTTTGCTGGCCTTTTGCTCACATGTTCTTTCCTGCGTTATC
CCCTGATTCTGTGGATAACCGTATTACCGCCTTTGAGTGAGCTGATACCGCTCGCCGCAGCCGAACGACC
GAGCGCAGCGAGTCAGTGAGCGAGGAAGCGGAAGAGCGCCTGATGCGGTATTTTCTCCTTACGCATCTGT
GCGGTATTTCACACCGCATAGGAAGATCTTCCGGAAGATCTTCCTATGGTGCACTCTCAGTACAATCTGC
TCTGATGCGCTACGTGACTGGGTCATGGCTGCGCCCCGACACCCGCCAACACCCGCTGACGCGCCCTGAC
GGGCTTGTCTGCTCCCGGCATCCGCTTACAGACAAGCTGTGACCGTCTCCGGGAGCTGCATGTGTCAGAG
GTTTTCACCGTCATCACCGAAACGCGCGAGGCCCAGCGATTCGAACTTCTGATAGACTTCGAAATTAATA
CGACTCACTATAGGGAGACCACAACGGTTTCCCTCTAGAAATAATTTTGTTTAACTTTAAGAAGGAGATA
TACATATGGATGTATTCATGAAAGGACTTTCAAAGGCCAAGGAGGGAGTTGTGGCTGCTGCTGAGAAAAC
CAAACAGGGTGTGGCAGAAGCAGCAGGAAAGACAAAAGAG
[192 nt withheld, positions 1301-1492]
TTGGGCAAGAATGAAGAAGGATGCATCACGGGAGATGCACTAGTTGCCCTACCCGAGGGCGAGTCGGTAC
GCATCGCCGACATCGTGCCGGGTGCGCGGCCCAACAGTGACAACGCCATCGACCTGAAAGTCCTTGACCG
GCATGGCAATCCCGTGCTCGCCGACCGGCTGTTCCACTCCGGCGAGCATCCGGTGTACACGGTGCGTACG
GTCGAAGGTCTGCGTGTGACGGGCACCGCGAACCACCCGTTGTTGTGTTTGGTCGACGTCGCCGGGGTGC
CGACCCTGCTGTGGAAGCTGATCGACGAAATCAAGCCGGGCGATTACGCGGTGATTCAACGCAGCGCATT
CAGCGTCGACTGTGCAGGTTTTGCCCGCGGGAAACCCGAATTTGCGCCCACAACCTACACAGTCGGCGTC
CCTGGACTGGTGCGTTTCTTGGAAGCACACCACCGAGACCCGGACGCCCAAGCTATCGCCGACGAGCTGA
CCGACGGGCGGTTCTACTACGCGAAAGTCGCCAGTGTCACCGACGCCGGCGTGCAGCCGGTGTATAGCCT
TCGTGTCGACACGGCAGACCACGCGTTTATCACGAACGGGTTCGTCAGCCACGCTACTGGCCTCACCGGT
CTGGAATTCCACCACCACCACCACCACTGATAAGGATCCTGACAATGAGGCTTATGAAATGCCTTCTGAG
GAAGGGTATCAAGACTACGAACCTGAAGCCTAAGAAATATCTTTGCTCCCAGTTTCTTGAGATCTGCTGA
CAGATGTTCCATCCAAGCTTATCGATGATAAGCTGTCAAACATGAGAATTAAATCAATCTAAAGTATATA
TGAGTAAACTTGGTCTGACAGTTACCAATGCTTAATCAGTGAGGCACCTATCTCAGCGATCTGTCTATTT
CGTTCATCCATAGTTGCCTGACTCCCCGTCGTGTAGATAACTACGATACGGGAGGGCTTACCATCTGGCC
CCAGTGCTGCAATGATACCGCGAGACCCACGCTCACCGGCTCCAGATTTATCAGCAATAAACCAGCCAGC
CGGAAGGGCCGAGCGCAGAAGTGGTCCTGCAACTTTATCCGCCTCCATCCAGTCTATTAATTGTTGCCGG
GAAGCTAGAGTAAGTAGTTCGCCAGTTAATAGTTTGCGCAACGTTGTTGCCATTGCTACAGGCATCGTGG
TGTCACGCTCGTCGTTTGGTATGGCTTCATTCAGCTCCGGTTCCCAACGATCAAGGCGAGTTACATGATC
CCCCATGTTGTGCAAAAAAGCGGTTAGCTCCTTCGGTCCTCCGATCGTTGTCAGAAGTAAGTTGGCCGCA
GTGTTATCACTCATGGTTATGGCAGCACTGCATAATTCTCTTACTGTCATGCCATCCGTAAGATGCTTTT
CTGTGACTGGTGAGTACTCAACCAAGTCATTCTGAGAATAGTGTATGCGGCGACCGAGTTGCTCTTGCCC
GGCGTCAACACGGGATAATACCGCGCCACATAGCAGAACTTTAAAAGTGCTCATCATTGGAAAACGTTCT
TCGGGGCGAAAACTCTCAAGGATCTTACCGCTGTTGAGATCCAGTTCGATGTAACCCACTCGTGCACCCA
ACTGATCTTCAGCATCTTTTACTTTCACCAGCGTTTCTGGGTGAGCAAAAACAGGAAGGCAAAATGCCGC
AAAAAAGGGAATAAGGGCGACACGGAAATGTTGAATACTCATACTCTTCCTTTTTCAATATTATTGAAGC
ATTTATCAGGGTTATTGTCTCATGAGCGGATACATATTTGAATGTATTTAGAAAAATAAACAAATAGGGG
TTCCGCGCACATTTCCCCGAAAAGTGCCACCTGACGTCTAAGAAACCATTATTATCATGACATTAACCTA
TAAAAATAGGCGTATCACGAGGCCCTTTCGTCTTCAAGAATAAAAGGATCTAGGTGAAGATCCTTTTTGA
TAATCTCATGACCAAAATCCCTTAACGTGAGTTTTCGTTCCACTGAG
