>Addgene plasmid #105745 | pT7-7 asyn 1-106AA Mxe Histag | depositor partial sequence | sequence record 200218 | sequencing results
CATTGGTAACTGTCAGACCAAGTTTACTCATATATACTTTAGATTGATTTAATTCTCATGTTTGACAGCT
TATCATCGATAAGCTTGGATGGAACATCTGTCAGCAGATCTCAAGAAACTGGGAGCAAAGATATTTCTTA
GGCTTCAGGTTCGTAGTCTTGATACCCTTCCTCAGAAGGCATTTCATAAGCCTCATTGTCAGGATCCTTA
TCAGTGGTGGTGGTGGTGGTGGAATTCCAGACCGGTGAGGCCAGTAGCGTGGCTGACGAACCCGTTCGTG
ATAAACGCGTGGTCTGCCGTGTCGACACGAAGGCTATACACCGGCTGCACGCCGGCGTCGGTGACACTGG
CGACTTTCGCGTAGTAGAACCGCCCGTCGGTCAGCTCGTCGGCGATAGCTTGGGCGTCCGGGTCTCGGTG
GTGTGCTTCCAAGAAACGCACCAGTCCAGGGACGCCGACTGTGTAGGTTGTGGGCGCAAATTCGGGTTTC
CCGCGGGCAAAACCTGCACAGTCGACGCTGAATGCGCTGCGTTGAATCACCGCGTAATCGCCCGGCTTGA
TTTCGTCGATCAGCTTCCACAGCAGGGTCGGCACCCCGGCGACGTCGACCAAACACAACAACGGGTGGTT
CGCGGTGCCCGTCACACGCAGACCTTCGACCGTACGCACCGTGTACACCGGATGCTCGCCGGAGTGGAAC
AGCCGGTCGGCGAGCACGGGATTGCCATGCCGGTCAAGGACTTTCAGGTCGATGGCGTTGTCACTGTTGG
GCCGCGCACCCGGCACGATGTCGGCGATGCGTACCGACTCGCCCTCGGGTAGGGCAACTAGTGCATCTCC
CGTGATGCATCCTTCTTCATTCTTGCCCAA
[64 nt withheld, positions 871-934]
